Addgene plasmid #122981: pAAV hSyn syph-GFP-myc-BoNT/B(1-146)-iLID
Purpose: AAV plasmid with human synapsin promoter driving synaptophysin fused to GFP, iLID(V416I) and BoNT/B amino acids 1-146. Co-express with SSPB-BoNT(147-441, Y365A) for vPA-BoNT
Depositing lab: Matthew Kennedy. Depositing organization: University of Colorado Denver and Anschutz Medical Campus. Publication: A Photoactivatable Botulinum Neurotoxin for Inducible Control of Neurotransmission. Liu Q, Sinnen BL, Boxer EE, Schneider MW, Grybko MJ, Buchta WC, Gibson ES, Wysoczynski CL, Ford CP, Gottschalk A, Aoto J, Tucker CL, Kennedy MJ. Neuron. 2019 Jan 15. pii: S0896-6273(19)30003-0. doi: 10.1016/j.neuron.2019.01.002. PubMed 30704911.
Backbone
  Vector backbone: pAAV hSyn
  Backbone size w/o insert (bp): 4500
  Total vector size (bp): 7200
  Vector type: Mammalian Expression, AAV
Growth in bacteria
  Bacterial resistance: Ampicillin, 100 μg/mL
  Growth temperature: 37°C
  Growth strain: NEB Stable
  Copy number: High Copy
Gene/Insert
  Gene/Insert name: Syph-GFP-myc-BoNT/B(1-146)-iLID
  Species: R. norvegicus (rat), Synthetic
  Insert size (bp): 2700
  Entrez Gene: Syp (a.k.a. Syp1)
  Promoter: human synapsin
  Tag / fusion protein: GFP
  Cloning method: Restriction Enzyme; 5′ cloning site NheI (not destroyed); 3′ cloning site EcoRV (not destroyed)
  Sequencing primers: 5′ actcagcgctgcctcagt; 3′ ccacatagcgtaaaaggagcaac
Resource information
  A portion of this plasmid was derived from a plasmid made by: iLID was obtained from Dr. Brian Kuhlman, University of North Carolina Chapel Hill BoNT/B was a gift from Dr. Thomas Binz, Hannover Medical School
Terms and licenses: Academic/Nonprofit Terms; Industry Terms: Not Available to Industry
How to cite: pAAV hSyn syph-GFP-myc-BoNT/B(1-146)-iLID was a gift from Matthew Kennedy (Addgene plasmid # 122981 ; http://n2t.net/addgene:122981 ; RRID:Addgene_122981)
