[The description below was written by a language model from this plasmid's Addgene catalogue record and pLannotate feature annotations shown in this document.]
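Description:
pAAV hSyn syph-GFP-myc-BoNT/B(1-146)-iLID is an AAV transfer plasmid of about 7.2 kb for neuron-specific expression in mammalian cells. It is built on a pAAV hSyn backbone. It is propagated in bacteria through a high-copy ColE1/pUC-type origin with ampicillin selection (AmpR under its own bla promoter), and it also carries an f1 phage origin. The expression cassette is bounded by AAV2 inverted terminal repeats, which allow it to be packaged into recombinant AAV. The automated annotation detects the 3′ ITR in full but only short fragments of the 5′ ITR.

Between the ITRs, the human synapsin I promoter drives a single fusion open reading frame of about 2.7 kb. This is followed by a WPRE, which enhances transcript expression, and the human growth hormone polyadenylation signal. The fusion consists of rat synaptophysin (Syp), EGFP, a myc tag (named in the construct title but not separately annotated), amino acids 1-146 of botulinum neurotoxin serotype B, and the light-inducible dimerizer iLID carrying a V416I substitution. The region labelled miniSOG in the feature table sits where iLID is expected and most likely reflects homology between LOV2-derived domains rather than a true miniSOG reporter. Synaptophysin, a synaptic vesicle protein, is the fusion's N-terminal partner, and EGFP allows its visualisation.

The plasmid supplies one half of a split, photoactivatable toxin system called vPA-BoNT. It is meant to be co-expressed with a partner construct encoding SSPB fused to BoNT/B(147-441, Y365A). Light-induced iLID–SspB binding should bring the two fragments together and reconstitute the toxin, giving inducible control of neurotransmission.
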