Features (pLannotate 1.2.2; 18 found; start..end, strand, type, name):
     59..86      +  repeat_region  AAV2 ITR (fragment): inverted terminal repeat of adeno-associated virus serotype 2 inverted
    115..142     +  repeat_region  AAV2 ITR (fragment): inverted terminal repeat of adeno-associated virus serotype 2 inverted
    222..669     +  promoter       hSyn promoter: human synapsin I promoter; confers neuron-specific expression (Kügler et al., 2003)
    701..1621    +  CDS            Syp: SYPH_RAT - Experimental evidence at protein level: Swiss-Prot protein existence level 1. Possibly involved in structural functions as organizing other membrane components or in targeting the vesicles to the plasma membrane. Involved in the regulation of short-term and long-term synaptic plasticity (By similarity). From Rattus norvegicus (Rat).
   1667..2383    +  CDS            EGFP: EGFP is a basic (constitutively fluorescent) green fluorescent protein published in 1996, derived from Aequorea victoria. It is reported to be a rapidly-maturing weak dimer with moderate acid sensitivity.
   2432..2869    +  CDS            botB (fragment): BXB_CLOBK - Experimental evidence at protein level: Swiss-Prot protein existence level 1. [Botulinum neurotoxin B heavy chain]: Responsible for host epithelial cell transcytosis, host nerve cell targeting and translocation of light chain (LC) into host cytosol. Composed of 3 subdomains; the translocation domain (TD), and N-terminus and C- terminus of the receptor-binding domain (RBD). The RBD is responsible for the adherence of the toxin to the cell surface. It simultaneously recognizes 2 coreceptors; polysialated gangliosides and host synaptotagmin-1 and -2 (SYT1 and SYT2) which bind simultan
   2945..3262    +  CDS            miniSOG: miniSOG is a basic (constitutively fluorescent) cyan fluorescent protein published in 2011, derived from Arabidopsis thaliana. It requires the cofactor flavin for fluorescence.
   3363..3387    +  misc_feature   MCS (fragment): pBluescript multiple cloning site
   3387..3975    +  misc_feature   WPRE: woodchuck hepatitis virus posttranscriptional regulatory element
   4007..4483    +  polyA_signal   hGH poly(A) signal: human growth hormone polyadenylation signal
   4523..4663    +  repeat_region  AAV2 ITR: inverted terminal repeat of adeno-associated virus serotype 2 inverted
   4668..4719    -  misc_feature   bom (fragment): basis of mobility region from pBR322
   4738..5193    +  rep_origin     f1 ori (sequence partly withheld): f1 bacteriophage origin of replication; arrow indicates direction of (+) strand synthesis
   5194..5243    -  misc_feature   bom (fragment): basis of mobility region from pBR322
   5345..5380    -  CDS            rop (fragment): Rop protein, which maintains plasmids at low copy number; rop
   5475..5579    +  promoter       AmpR promoter: bla
   5580..6440    +  CDS            AmpR: β-lactamase; bla; confers resistance to ampicillin, carbenicillin, and related antibiotics
   6611..7199    +  rep_origin     ori: high-copy-number ColE1/pMB1/pBR322/pUC origin of replication
>Addgene plasmid #122981 | pAAV hSyn syph-GFP-myc-BoNT/B(1-146)-iLID | addgene full sequence | sequence record 238426 | Addgene NGS Result
GGCCTTTTTACGGTTCCTGGCCTTTTGCTGGCCTTTTGCTCACATGTCCTGCAGGCAGCTGCGCGCTCGC
TCGCTCACTGAGGCCGCCCGGGCGTCGGGCGACCTTTGGTCGCCCGGCCTCAGTGAGCGAGCGAGCGCGC
AGAGAGGGAGTGGCCAACTCCATCACTAGGGGTTCCTGCGGCCGCACGCGTGTGTCTAGACTGCAGAGGG
CCCTGCGTATGAGTGCAAGTGGGTTTTAGGACCAGGATGAGGCGGGGTGGGGGTGCCTACCTGACGACCG
ACCCCGACCCACTGGACAAGCACCCAACCCCCATTCCCCAAATTGCGCATCCCCTATCAGAGAGGGGGAG
GGGAAACAGGATGCGGCGAGGCGCGTGCGCACTGCCAGCTTCAGCACCGCGGACAGTGCCTTCGCCCCCG
CCTGGCGGCGCGCGCCACCGCCGCCTCAGCACTGAAGGCGCGCTGACGTCACTCGCCGGTCCCCCGCAAA
CTCCCCTTCCCGGCCACCTTGGTCGCGTCCGCGCCGCCGCCGGCCCAGCCGGACCGCACCACGCGAGGCG
CGAGATAGGGGGGCACGGGCGCGACCATCTGCGCTGCGGCGCCGGCGACTCAGCGCTGCCTCAGTCTGCG
GTGGGCAGCGGAGGAGTCGTGTCGTGCCTGAGAGCGCAGTCGAGAAGGTACCGGATCTGCTAGCGCCACC
ATGGACGTGGTGAATCAGCTGGTGGCTGGGGGTCAGTTCCGGGTGGTCAAGGAGCCCCTTGGCTTCGTGA
AGGTGCTGCAGTGGGTCTTTGCCATCTTCGCCTTTGCTACGTGTGGCAGCTACACCGGGGAGCTTCGGCT
GAGCGTGGAGTGTGCCAACAAGACGGAGAGTGCCCTCAACATCGAAGTTGAATTCGAGTACCCCTTCAGG
CTGCACCAAGTGTACTTTGATGCACCCTCCTGCGTCAAAGGGGGCACTACCAAGATCTTCCTGGTTGGGG
ACTACTCCTCGTCGGCTGAATTCTTTGTCACCGTGGCTGTGTTTGCCTTCCTCTACTCCATGGGGGCCCT
GGCCACCTACATCTTCCTGCAGAACAAGTACCGAGAGAACAACAAAGGGCCTATGATGGACTTTCTGGCT
ACAGCCGTGTTCGCTTTCATGTGGCTAGTTAGTTCATCAGCCTGGGCCAAAGGCCTGTCCGATGTGAAGA
TGGCCACGGACCCAGAGAACATTATCAAGGAGATGCCCATGTGCCGCCAGACAGGGAACACATGCAAGGA
ACTGAGGGACCCTGTGACTTCAGGACTCAACACCTCAGTGGTGTTTGGCTTCCTGAACCTGGTGCTCTGG
GTTGGCAACTTATGGTTCGTGTTCAAGGAGACAGGCTGGGCAGCCCCATTCATGCGCGCACCTCCAGGCG
CCCCGGAAAAGCAACCAGCACCTGGCGATGCCTACGGCGATGCGGGCTACGGGCAGGGCCCCGGAGGCTA
TGGGCCCCAGGACTCCTACGGGCCTCAGGGTGGTTATCAACCCGATTACGGGCAGCCAGCCAGCGGTGGC
GGTGGCTACGGGCCTCAGGGCGACTATGGGCAGCAAGGCTATGGCCAACAGGGTGCGCCCACCTCCTTCT
CCAATCAGATGGGATCCAAAGGGGTTGAGCCTAAAACTTATTGTTATTATTCTTCTATGGTGAGCAAGGG
CGAGGAGCTGTTCACCGGGGTGGTGCCCATCCTGGTCGAGCTGGACGGCGACGTAAACGGCCACAAGTTC
AGCGTGTCCGGCGAGGGCGAGGGCGATGCCACCTACGGCAAGCTGACCCTGAAGTTCATCTGCACCACCG
GCAAGCTGCCCGTGCCCTGGCCCACCCTCGTGACCACCCTGACCTACGGCGTGCAGTGCTTCAGCCGCTA
CCCCGACCACATGAAGCAGCACGACTTCTTCAAGTCCGCCATGCCCGAAGGCTACGTCCAGGAGCGCACC
ATCTTCTTCAAGGACGACGGCAACTACAAGACCCGCGCCGAGGTGAAGTTCGAGGGCGACACCCTGGTGA
ACCGCATCGAGCTGAAGGGCATCGACTTCAAGGAGGACGGCAACATCCTGGGGCACAAGCTGGAGTACAA
CTACAACAGCCACAACGTCTATATCATGGCCGACAAGCAGAAGAACGGCATCAAGGTGAACTTCAAGATC
CGCCACAACATCGAGGACGGCAGCGTGCAGCTCGCCGACCACTACCAGCAGAACACCCCCATCGGCGACG
GCCCCGTGCTGCTGCCCGACAACCACTACCTGAGCACCCAGTCCGCCCTGAGCAAAGACCCCAACGAGAA
GCGCGATCACATGGTCCTGCTGGAGTTCGTGACCGCCGCCGGGATCACTCTCGGCATGGACGAGCTGTAC
AAGGAACAAAAACTCATCTCAGAAGAGGATCTGGGTCGACCTCGAGCCACCATGCCAGTTACAATAAATA
ATTTTAATTATAATGATCCTATTGATAATAATAATATTATTATGATGGAGCCTCCATTTGCGAGAGGTAC
GGGGAGATATTATAAAGCTTTTAAAATCACAGATCGTATTTGGATAATACCGGAAAGATATACTTTTGGA
TATAAACCTGAGGATTTTAATAAAAGTTCCGGTATTTTTAATAGAGATGTTTGTGAATATTATGATCCAG
ATTACTTAAATACTAATGATAAAAAGAATATATTTTTACAAACAATGATCAAGTTATTTAATAGAATCAA
ATCAAAACCATTGGGTGAAAAGTTATTAGAGATGATTATAAATGGTATACCTTATCTTGGAGATAGACGT
GTTCCACTCGAAGAGTTTAACACAAACATTGCTAGTGTAACTGTTAATAAATTAATCAGTAATCCAGGAG
GCGGCCGCAGCGGTGGCGGTGGCTCTGGAGGTGGGTCCGAGCTCGGGGAGTTTCTGGCAACCACACTGGA
ACGGATCGAGAAAAATTTCATCATTACTGATCCGAGACTGCCTGACAACCCAATCATTTTTGCGAGCGAT
TCCTTCCTGCAGCTGACAGAATATTCTCGGGAAGAGATCCTGGGGCGCAATTGCCGTTTTCTGCAGGGAC
CCGAGACAGACCGTGCCACTGTTCGGAAAATCAGAGATGCTATTGACAACCAGACTGAAGTGACCGTTCA
GCTGATCAATTATACCAAGAGCGGCAAGAAGTTCTGGAACGTGTTCCACCTGCAGCCGATGCGCGATTAT
AAGGGCGACGTCCAGTACTTCATTGGCGTGCAGCTGGATGGCACCGAACGTCTTCATGGCGCCGCTGAGC
GTGAGGCGGTCTGCCTGATCAAAAAGACAGCCTTTCAGATTGCTGAGGCAGCGAACGACGAAAATTACTT
TTGAATTCGATATCAAGCTTATCGATAATCAACCTCTGGATTACAAAATTTGTGAAAGATTGACTGGTAT
TCTTAACTATGTTGCTCCTTTTACGCTATGTGGATACGCTGCTTTAATGCCTTTGTATCATGCTATTGCT
TCCCGTATGGCTTTCATTTTCTCCTCCTTGTATAAATCCTGGTTGCTGTCTCTTTATGAGGAGTTGTGGC
CCGTTGTCAGGCAACGTGGCGTGGTGTGCACTGTGTTTGCTGACGCAACCCCCACTGGTTGGGGCATTGC
CACCACCTGTCAGCTCCTTTCCGGGACTTTCGCTTTCCCCCTCCCTATTGCCACGGCGGAACTCATCGCC
GCCTGCCTTGCCCGCTGCTGGACAGGGGCTCGGCTGTTGGGCACTGACAATTCCGTGGTGTTGTCGGGGA
AATCATCGTCCTTTCCTTGGCTGCTCGCCTATGTTGCCACCTGGATTCTGCGCGGGACGTCCTTCTGCTA
CGTCCCTTCGGCCCTCAATCCAGCGGACCTTCCTTCCCGCGGCCTGCTGCCGGCTCTGCGGCCTCTTCCG
CGTCTTCGCCTTCGCCCTCAGACGAGTCGGATCTCCCTTTGGGCCGCCTCCCCGCATCGATACCGAGCGC
TGCTCGAGAGATCTACGGGTGGCATCCCTGTGACCCCTCCCCAGTGCCTCTCCTGGCCCTGGAAGTTGCC
ACTCCAGTGCCCACCAGCCTTGTCCTAATAAAATTAAGTTGCATCATTTTGTCTGACTAGGTGTCCTTCT
ATAATATTATGGGGTGGAGGGGGGTGGTATGGAGCAAGGGGCAAGTTGGGAAGACAACCTGTAGGGCCTG
CGGGGTCTATTGGGAACCAAGCTGGAGTGCAGTGGCACAATCTTGGCTCACTGCAATCTCCGCCTCCTGG
GTTCAAGCGATTCTCCTGCCTCAGCCTCCCGAGTTGTTGGGATTCCAGGCATGCATGACCAGGCTCAGCT
AATTTTTGTTTTTTTGGTAGAGACGGGGTTTCACCATATTGGCCAGGCTGGTCTCCAACTCCTAATCTCA
GGTGATCTACCCACCTTGGCCTCCCAAATTGCTGGGATTACAGGCGTGAACCACTGCTCCCTTCCCTGTC
CTTCTGATTTTGTAGGTAACCACGTGCGGACCGAGCGGCCGCAGGAACCCCTAGTGATGGAGTTGGCCAC
TCCCTCTCTGCGCGCTCGCTCGCTCACTGAGGCCGGGCGACCAAAGGTCGCCCGACGCCCGGGCTTTGCC
CGGGCGGCCTCAGTGAGCGAGCGAGCGCGCAGCTGCCTGCAGGGGCGCCTGATGCGGTATTTTCTCCTTA
CGCATCTGTGCGGTATTTCACACCGCATA
[95 nt withheld, positions 4720-4814]
T
[46 nt withheld, positions 4816-4861]
C
[141 nt withheld, positions 4863-5003]
CCTTTGACGTTGGAGTCCACGTTCTTT
[37 nt withheld, positions 5031-5067]
ACTCTATCTCGGGCTATTCTTTTGATTTATAAGGGATTTTGCCGATTTCGGTCTATTGGTTAAAAAATGA
GCTGATTTAACAAAAATTTAACGCGAATTTTAACAAAATATTAACGTTTACAATTTTATGGTGCACTCTC
AGTACAATCTGCTCTGATGCCGCATAGTTAAGCCAGCCCCGACACCCGCCAACACCCGCTGACGCGCCCT
GACGGGCTTGTCTGCTCCCGGCATCCGCTTACAGACAAGCTGTGACCGTCTCCGGGAGCTGCATGTGTCA
GAGGTTTTCACCGTCATCACCGAAACGCGCGAGACGAAAGGGCCTCGTGATACGCCTATTTTTATAGGTT
AATGTCATGATAATAATGGTTTCTTAGACGTCAGGTGGCACTTTTCGGGGAAATGTGCGCGGAACCCCTA
TTTGTTTATTTTTCTAAATACATTCAAATATGTATCCGCTCATGAGACAATAACCCTGATAAATGCTTCA
ATAATATTGAAAAAGGAAGAGTATGAGTATTCAACATTTCCGTGTCGCCCTTATTCCCTTTTTTGCGGCA
TTTTGCCTTCCTGTTTTTGCTCACCCAGAAACGCTGGTGAAAGTAAAAGATGCTGAAGATCAGTTGGGTG
CACGAGTGGGTTACATCGAACTGGATCTCAACAGCGGTAAGATCCTTGAGAGTTTTCGCCCCGAAGAACG
TTTTCCAATGATGAGCACTTTTAAAGTTCTGCTATGTGGCGCGGTATTATCCCGTATTGACGCCGGGCAA
GAGCAACTCGGTCGCCGCATACACTATTCTCAGAATGACTTGGTTGAGTACTCACCAGTCACAGAAAAGC
ATCTTACGGATGGCATGACAGTAAGAGAATTATGCAGTGCTGCCATAACCATGAGTGATAACACTGCGGC
CAACTTACTTCTGACAACGATCGGAGGACCGAAGGAGCTAACCGCTTTTTTGCACAACATGGGGGATCAT
GTAACTCGCCTTGATCGTTGGGAACCGGAGCTGAATGAAGCCATACCAAACGACGAGCGTGACACCACGA
TGCCTGTAGCAATGGCAACAACGTTGCGCAAACTATTAACTGGCGAACTACTTACTCTAGCTTCCCGGCA
ACAATTAATAGACTGGATGGAGGCGGATAAAGTTGCAGGACCACTTCTGCGCTCGGCCCTTCCGGCTGGC
TGGTTTATTGCTGATAAATCTGGAGCCGGTGAGCGTGGGTCTCGCGGTATCATTGCAGCACTGGGGCCAG
ATGGTAAGCCCTCCCGTATCGTAGTTATCTACACGACGGGGAGTCAGGCAACTATGGATGAACGAAATAG
ACAGATCGCTGAGATAGGTGCCTCACTGATTAAGCATTGGTAACTGTCAGACCAAGTTTACTCATATATA
CTTTAGATTGATTTAAAACTTCATTTTTAATTTAAAAGGATCTAGGTGAAGATCCTTTTTGATAATCTCA
TGACCAAAATCCCTTAACGTGAGTTTTCGTTCCACTGAGCGTCAGACCCCGTAGAAAAGATCAAAGGATC
TTCTTGAGATCCTTTTTTTCTGCGCGTAATCTGCTGCTTGCAAACAAAAAAACCACCGCTACCAGCGGTG
GTTTGTTTGCCGGATCAAGAGCTACCAACTCTTTTTCCGAAGGTAACTGGCTTCAGCAGAGCGCAGATAC
CAAATACTGTTCTTCTAGTGTAGCCGTAGTTAGGCCACCACTTCAAGAACTCTGTAGCACCGCCTACATA
CCTCGCTCTGCTAATCCTGTTACCAGTGGCTGCTGCCAGTGGCGATAAGTCGTGTCTTACCGGGTTGGAC
TCAAGACGATAGTTACCGGATAAGGCGCAGCGGTCGGGCTGAACGGGGGGTTCGTGCACACAGCCCAGCT
TGGAGCGAACGACCTACACCGAACTGAGATACCTACAGCGTGAGCTATGAGAAAGCGCCACGCTTCCCGA
AGGGAGAAAGGCGGACAGGTATCCGGTAAGCGGCAGGGTCGGAACAGGAGAGCGCACGAGGGAGCTTCCA
GGGGGAAACGCCTGGTATCTTTATAGTCCTGTCGGGTTTCGCCACCTCTGACTTGAGCGTCGATTTTTGT
GATGCTCGTCAGGGGGGCGGAGCCTATGGAAAAACGCCAGCAACGC
